>Addgene plasmid #231030 | L1p3_barley_sgRNA_scaffold | addgene full sequence | sequence record 464278 | Addgene NGS Result
GTGGGGCCCACTGCATCCACCCCAGTACATTAAAAACGTCCGCAATGTGTTATTAAGTTGTCTAAGCGTC
AATTTGTTTACACCACAATATATCCTGCCACCAGCCAGCCAACAGCTCCCCGACCGGCAGCTCGGCACAA
AATCACCACTCGATACAGGCAGCCCATCAGTCAGATCAGGATCTCCTTTGCGACGCTCACCGGGCTGGTT
GCCCTCGCCGCTGGGCTGGCGGCCGTCTATGGCCCTGCAAACGCGCCAGAAACGCCGTCGAAGCCGTGTG
CGAGACACCGCGGCCGCCGGCGTTGTGGATACCTCGCGGAAAACTTGGCCCTCACTGACAGATGAGGGGC
GGACGTTGACACTTGAGGGGCCGACTCACCCGGCGCGGCGTTGACAGATGAGGGGCAGGCTCGATTTCGG
CCGGCGACGTGGAGCTGGCCAGCCTCGCAAATCGGCGAAAACGCCTGATTTTACGCGAGTTTCCCACAGA
TGATGTGGACAAGCCTGGGGATAAGTGCCCTGCGGTATTGACACTTGAGGGGCGCGACTACTGACAGATG
AGGGGCGCGATCCTTGACACTTGAGGGGCAGAGTGCTGACAGATGAGGGGCGCACCTATTGACATTTGAG
GGGCTGTCCACAGGCAGAAAATCCAGCATTTGCAAGGGTTTCCGCCCGTTTTTCGGCCACCGCTAACCTG
TCTTTTAACCTGCTTTTAAACCAATATTTATAAACCTTGTTTTTAACCAGGGCTGCGCCCTGTGCGCGTG
ACCGCGCACGCCGAAGGGGGGTGCCCCCCCTTCTCGAACCCTCCCGGCCCGCTAACGCGGGCCTCCCATC
CCCCCAGGGGCTGCGCCCCTCGGCCGCGAACGGCCTCACCCCAAAAATGGCAGCGCTGGCCAATTCGTGC
GCGGAACCCCTATTTGTTTATTTTTCTAAATACATTCAAATATGTATCCGCTCATGAGACAATAACCTTG
ATAAATGCTTCAATAATATTGAAAAAGGAAGAGTATGAGTATTCAACATTTCCGTGTCGCCCTTATTCCC
TTTTTTGCGGCATTTTGCCTTCCTGTTTTTGCTCACCCAGAAACGCTGGTGAAAGTAAAAGATGCTGAAG
ATCAGTTGGGTGCACGAGTGGGTTACATCGAACTGGATCTCAACAGCGGTAAGATCCTTGAGAGTTTTCG
CCCCGAAGAACGTTTTCCAATGATGAGCACTTTTAAAGTTCTGCTATGTGGCGCGGTATTATCCCGTATT
GACGCCGGGCAAGAGCAACTCGGTCGCCGCATACACTATTCTCAGAATGACTTGGTTGAGTACTCACCAG
TCACAGAAAAGCATCTTACGGATGGCATGACAGTAAGAGAATTATGCAGTGCTGCCATAACCATGAGTGA
TAACACTGCGGCCAACTTACTTCTGACAACGATCGGAGGACCGAAGGAGCTAACCGCTTTTTTGCACAAC
ATGGGGGATCATGTAACTCGCCTTGATCGTTGGGAACCGGAGCTGAATGAAGCCATACCAAACGACGAGC
GTGACACCACGATGCCTGTAGCAATGGCAACAACGTTGCGCAAACTATTAACTGGCGAACTACTTACTCT
AGCTTCCCGGCAACAATTAATAGACTGGATGGAGGCGGATAAAGTTGCAGGACCACTTCTGCGCTCGGCC
CTTCCGGCTGGCTGGTTTATTGCTGATAAATCTGGAGCCGGTGAGCGTGGTTCTCGCGGTATCATTGCAG
CACTGGGGCCAGATGGTAAGCCCTCCCGTATCGTAGTTATCTACACGACGGGGAGTCAGGCAACTATGGA
TGAACGAAATAGACAGATCGCTGAGATAGGTGCCTCACTGATTAAGCATTGGTAACTGTCAGACCAAGTT
TACTCATATATACTTTAGATTGATTTAAAACTTCATTTTTAATTTAAAAGGATCTAGGTGAAGATCCTTT
TTGATAATCTCATGACCAAAATCCCTTAACGTGAGTTTTCGTTCCACTGAGCGTCAGACCCCGTAGAAAA
GATCAAAGGATCTTCTTGAGATCCTTTTTTTCTGCGCGTAATCTGCTGCTTGCAAACAAAAAAACCACCG
CTACCAGCGGTGGTTTGTTTGCCGGATCAAGAGCTACCAACTCTTTTTCCGAAGGTAACTGGCTTCAGCA
GAGCGCAGATACCAAATACTGTTCTTCTAGTGTAGCCGTAGTTAGGCCACCACTTCAAGAACTCTGTAGC
ACCGCCTACATACCTCGCTCTGCTAATCCTGTTACCAGTGGCTGCTGCCAGTGGCGATAAGTCGTGTCTT
ACCGGGTTGGACTCAAGACGATAGTTACCGGATAAGGCGCAGCGGTCGGGCTGAACGGGGGGTTCGTGCA
CACAGCCCAGCTTGGAGCGAACGACCTACACCGAACTGAGATACCTACAGCGTGAGCTATGAGAAAGCGC
CACGCTTCCCGAAGGGAGAAAGGCGGACAGGTATCCGGTAAGCGGCAGGGTCGGAACAGGAGAGCGCACG
AGGGAGCTTCCAGGGGGAAACGCCTGGTATCTTTATAGTCCTGTCGGGTTTCGCCACCTCTGACTTGAGC
GTCGATTTTTGTGATGCTCGTCAGGGGGGCGGAGCCTATGGAAAAACGCCAGCAACGCGGCCTTTTTACG
GTTCCTGGCAGATCCTAGATGTGGCGCAACGATGCCGGCGACAAGCAGGAGCGCACCGACTTCTTCCGCA
TCAAGTGTTTTGGCTCTCAGGCCGAGGCCCACGGCAAGTATTTGGGCAAGGGGTCGCTGGTATTCGTGCA
GGGCAAGATTCGGAATACCAAGTACGAGAAGGACGGCCAGACGGTCTACGGGACCGACTTCATTGCCGAT
AAGGTGGATTATCTGGACACCAAGGCACCAGGCGGGTCAAATCAGGAATAAGGGCACATTGCCCCGGCGT
GAGTCGGGGCAATCCCGCAAGGAGGGTGAATGAATCGGACGTTTGACCGGAAGGCATACAGGCAAGAACT
GATCGACGCGGGGTTTTCCGCCGAGGATGCCGAAACCATCGCAAGCCGCACCGTCATGCGTGCGCCCCGC
GAAACCTTCCAGTCCGTCGGCTCGATGGTCCAGCAAGCTACGGCCAAGATCGAGCGCGACAGCGTGCAAC
TGGCTCCCCCTGCCCTGCCCGCGCCATCGGCCGCCGTGGAGCGTTCGCGTCGTCTTGAACAGGAGGCGGC
AGGTTTGGCGAAGTCGATGACCATCGACACGCGAGGAACTATGACGACCAAGAAGCGAAAAACCGCCGGC
GAGGACCTGGCAAAACAGGTCAGCGAGGCCAAGCAGGCCGCGTTGCTGAAACACACGAAGCAGCAGATCA
AGGAAATGCAGCTTTCCTTGTTCGATATTGCGCCGTGGCCGGACACGATGCGAGCGATGCCAAACGACAC
GGCCCGCTCTGCCCTGTTCACCACGCGCAACAAGAAAATCCCGCGCGAGGCGCTGCAAAACAAGGTCATT
TTCCACGTCAACAAGGACGTGAAGATCACCTACACCGGCGTCGAGCTGCGGGCCGACGATGACGAACTGG
TGTGGCAGCAGGTGTTGGAGTACGCGAAGCGCACCCCTATCGGCGAGCCGATCACCTTCACGTTCTACGA
GCTTTGCCAGGACCTGGGCTGGTCGATCAATGGCCGGTATTACACGAAGGCCGAGGAATGCCTGTCGCGC
CTACAGGCGACGGCGATGGGCTTCACGTCCGACCGCGTTGGGCACCTGGAATCGGTGTCGCTGCTGCACC
GCTTCCGCGTCCTGGACCGTGGCAAGAAAACGTCCCGTTGCCAGGTCCTGATCGACGAGGAAATCGTCGT
GCTGTTTGCTGGCGACCACTACACGAAATTCATATGGGAGAAGTACCGCAAGCTGTCGCCGACGGCCCGA
CGGATGTTCGACTATTTCAGCTCGCACCGGGAGCCGTACCCGCTCAAGCTGGAAACCTTCCGCCTCATGT
GCGGATCGGATTCCACCCGCGTGAAGAAGTGGCGCGAGCAGGTCGGCGAAGCCTGCGAAGAGTTGCGAGG
CAGCGGCCTGGTGGAACACGCCTGGGTCAATGATGACCTGGTGCATTGCAAACGCTAGGGCCTTGTGGGG
TCAGTTCCGGCTGGGGGTTCAGCAGCCAGCGCCTGATCTGGGGAACCCTGTGGTTGGCATGCACATACAA
ATGGACGAACGGATAAACCTTTTCACGCCCTTTTAAATATCCGATTATTCTAATAAACGCTCTTTTCTCT
TAGGTTTACCCGCCAATATATCCTGTCAAACACTGATAGTTTAAACCACTTCGTGCAGAAGACAAGTAAA
GCGTAATGCCAACTTTGTACAAGAAAGCTGGGTCTAGAAAAAAAGCACCGACTCGGTGCCACTTTTTCAA
GTTGATAACGGACTAGCCTTATTTCAACTTGCTATGCTGTTTCCAGCATAGCTCTGAAACGGAGACGTAT
AAACGCAGAAAGGCCCACCCGAAGGTGAGCCAGTGTGACTCTAGTAGAGAGCGTTCACCGACAAACAACA
GATAAAACGAAAGGCCCAGTCTTTCGACTGAGCCTTTCGTTTTATTTGATGCCTGGCTCTAGTAGCGATC
TACACTAGCACTATCAGCGTTATTAAGCACCGGTGGAGTGACGACCTTCAGCACGTTCGTACTGTTCAAC
GATGGTGTAGTCCTCGTTGTGGGAGGTGATGTCCAGTTTGATGTCGGTTTTGTAAGCACCCGGCAGCTGA
ACCGGTTTTTTAGCCATGTAGGTGGTTTTAACTTCAGCGTCGTAGTGACCACCGTCTTTCAGTTTCAGAC
GCATTTTGATTTCACCTTTCAGAGCACCGTCCTCCGGGTACATACGTTCGGTGGAAGCTTCCCAACCCAT
GGTTTTTTTCTGCATAACCGGACCGTCGGACGGGAAGTTGGTACCACGCAGTTTAACTTTGTAGATGAAC
TCACCGTCTTGCAGGGAGGAGTCCTGGGTAACGGTAACAACACCACCGTCCTCGAAGTTCATAACACGTT
CCCATTTGAAACCTTCCGGGAAGGACAGTTTCAGGTAGTCCGGGATGTCAGCCGGGTGTTTAACGTAAGC
TTTGGAACCGTACTGGAACTGCGGGGACAGGATGTCCCAAGCGAACGGCAGCGGACCACCTTTGGTAACT
TTCAGTTTAGCGGTCTGGGTACCTTCGTACGGACGACCTTCACCTTCACCTTCGATTTCGAACTCGTGAC
CGTTAACGGAACCTTCCATACGAACTTTGAAACGCATGAACTCTTTGATAACGTCCTCGGAGGAAGCCAT
CTAGTATTTCTCCTCTTTCTCTAGTATGTGTGAAATTGTTATCCGCTCACAATTCCACACAACATACGAG
CCGGAAGCATAAAGTGTAAAGCCTGGGGTGCCTAATGAGTGAGCTAACTCACATTAATTGCGTTGCGCTC
ACTGCCCGCTTTCCAGTCGGGAAACCTGTCGTGCCAGCTGCATTAATGAATCGGCCAACGCGCGGGGAGA
GGCGGTTTGCGTATTGCGTCTCGCAAGTCTGATGCAGCAAGCGAGTTTATAAACCGGTCAGAACTCTGCT
GGACAGGCGAGGTGGGACTAAACTAAGAGGAACTGCTGCGTTGCTCTCCCCAATCGTGAACACGTCGACC
ACCCGACAAAAGCCCGATCATGCGGGCCTAAAAGCCCAGCGCTAGACCGTTGCTGAACTCACGTGGGCTG
CATCTCACTATGCGACCCAGATCAGTGAGAGCTAGAGGGCAGTTATCTTCAGCTCTCTCGTAGTTCCTCT
GATCAATATTCCTAGTTCGATTCCCTCCTAGCAGTGAGTAACAATGTGCTCCTTGATAAATATAAATGTG
TTGAGCACCAGAACTGTCAGAATAACGGGCTTGGTCTACTCCGAGCTCGAATTCTAGTTTGTCTTCACAG
A
Features (pLannotate 1.2.2; 17 found; start..end, strand, type, name):
     76..100     -  misc_feature   LB T-DNA repeat: left border repeat from nopaline C58 T-DNA
    192..823     +  rep_origin     oriV: incP origin of replication
    910..1014    +  promoter       AmpR promoter: bla
   1015..1875    +  CDS            AmpR: β-lactamase; bla; confers resistance to ampicillin, carbenicillin, and related antibiotics
   2046..2634    +  rep_origin     ori: high-copy-number ColE1/pMB1/pBR322/pUC origin of replication
   2970..4115    +  CDS            trfA: TRFA_ECOLX - Experimental evidence at protein level: Swiss-Prot protein existence level 1. Also involved in plasmid copy number control, promoting intermolecular coupling of protein bound iterons at oriV, which inhibits replication initiation. From Escherichia coli.
   4142..4162    +  CDS            TetR (fragment): tetracycline resistance regulatory protein; tetR
   4274..4298    -  misc_feature   RB T-DNA repeat: right border repeat from nopaline C58 T-DNA
   4352..4373    +  protein_bind   attB2 (fragment): mutant version of attB; recombination site for the Gateway® BP reaction BP Clonase™
   4385..4452    -  misc_RNA       tracrRNA (fragment): trans-activating CRISPR RNA for the Streptococcus pyogenes CRISPR/Cas9 system
   4484..4511    -  terminator     T7Te terminator: phage T7 early transcription terminator
   4527..4598    -  terminator     rrnB T1 terminator: transcription terminator T1 from the E. coli rrnB gene
   4646..5320    -  CDS            mRFP1: mRFP1 is a basic (constitutively fluorescent) red fluorescent protein published in 2002, derived from Discosoma sp.. It is reported to be a somewhat slowly-maturing monomer with low acid sensitivity.
   5356..5372    -  protein_bind   lac operator: The lac repressor binds to the lac operator to inhibit transcription in E. coli. This inhibition can be relieved by adding lactose or isopropyl-β-D-thiogalactopyranoside (IPTG). lac repressor encoded by lacI
   5380..5410    -  promoter       lac promoter: promoter for the E. coli lac operon
   5425..5446    -  protein_bind   CAP binding site: CAP binding activates transcription in the presence of cAMP. E. coli catabolite activator protein
   5459..5546    -  CDS            lacI (fragment): lac repressor; lacI; The lac repressor binds to the lac operator to inhibit transcription in E. coli. This inhibition can be relieved by adding lactose or isopropyl-β-D-thiogalactopyranoside (IPTG).
