[The description below was written by a language model from this plasmid's Addgene catalogue record and pLannotate feature annotations shown in this document.]
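Description:
L1p3_barley_sgRNA_scaffold is a Golden Gate (MoClo-style) level 1, position 3 acceptor plasmid built on the pICH47751 backbone and intended for assembling single guide RNA expression units for Cas9-mediated genome editing in barley. The backbone carries left and right T-DNA border repeats of the nopaline C58 type, an incP oriV with the trfA replication initiator gene for broad-host-range maintenance, and a high-copy ColE1/pUC origin for propagation in E. coli. Selection in bacteria is through the ampicillin resistance gene (β-lactamase) driven by its own promoter.

The roughly 1.6 kb synthetic insert lies between the T-DNA borders, next to the right border. According to the record it comprises a wheat TaU6 RNA polymerase III promoter and the Streptococcus pyogenes Cas9 sgRNA scaffold. The automated annotation detects the scaffold as a tracrRNA fragment but does not annotate the TaU6 promoter, which presumably occupies the unannotated region at the end of the insert. Between these elements sits a bacterial mRFP1 cassette consisting of a lac promoter with CAP binding site and lac operator, the mRFP1 coding sequence, and the rrnB T1 and T7Te terminators. This arrangement suggests the red reporter acts as a visual dropout marker: replacing it with a target-specific spacer would place the guide directly between the U6 promoter and scaffold and allow correct, non-red colonies to be distinguished from uncut vector. The record lists RFP as the selectable marker but does not spell out this mechanism or the type IIS enzymes used. The finished sgRNA unit is meant to be combined with other level 1 modules, such as Cas9 and a plant selection cassette, in a higher-level assembly for plant transformation.
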