Addgene plasmid #231030: L1p3_barley_sgRNA_scaffold
Purpose: Cloning vector to clone sgRNA in scaffold under TaU6 promoter for Cas9 mediated CRISPR for goldengate level1 position 3
Depositing lab: Wilma van Esse. Depositing organization: Wageningen University, Department Plant Sciences. Publication: VULGARE ROW-TYPE SIX 5 binds to the promoter of tillering and floral homeotic genes to regulate their expression. Winkelmolen T, Colleoni P, Moscou MJ, Hoseinzadeh P, Oldach K, Schmidt RC, Immink RGH, van Esse GW. Plant Physiol. 2025 Aug 4;198(4):kiaf309. doi: 10.1093/plphys/kiaf309. PubMed 40671593.
Backbone
  Vector backbone: pICH47751
  Backbone size w/o insert (bp): 4376
  Vector type: Bacterial Expression, CRISPR
  Selectable markers: RFP
Growth in bacteria
  Bacterial resistance: Ampicillin, 100 μg/mL
  Growth temperature: 37°C
  Growth strain: DH5alpha
  Copy number: High Copy
Gene/Insert
  Gene/Insert name: Scaffold for Cas9 mediated CRISPR
  Species: Synthetic
  Insert size (bp): 1583
  Promoter: TaU6
  Cloning method: Golden Gate
  Sequencing primers: 5′ GTGGTGTAAACAAATTGACGC; 3′ CCCGCCAATATATCCTGTCA
Terms and licenses: Academic/Nonprofit Terms; Industry Terms: Not Available to Industry
Depositor comments: Additional insert mRFP. Please visit https://doi.org/10.1101/2024.08.22.609225 for bioRxiv preprint.
How to cite: L1p3_barley_sgRNA_scaffold was a gift from Wilma van Esse (Addgene plasmid # 231030 ; http://n2t.net/addgene:231030 ; RRID:Addgene_231030)
