>Addgene plasmid #231030 | L1p3_barley_sgRNA_scaffold | depositor partial sequence | sequence record 453802 | TaU6:mRFP_scaffold
GGAGTAGACCAAGCCCGTTATTCTGACAGTTCTGGTGCTCAACACATTTATATTTATCAAGGAGCACATT
GTTACTCACTGCTAGGAGGGAATCGAACTAGGAATATTGATCAGAGGAACTACGAGAGAGCTGAAGATAA
CTGCCCTCTAGCTCTCACTGATCTGGGTCGCATAGTGAGATGCAGCCCACGTGAGTTCAGCAACGGTCTA
GCGCTGGGCTTTTAGGCCCGCATGATCGGGCTTTTGTCGGGTGGTCGACGTGTTCACGATTGGGGAGAGC
AACGCAGCAGTTCCTCTTAGTTTAGTCCCACCTCGCCTGTCCAGCAGAGTTCTGACCGGTTTATAAACTC
GCTTGCTGCATCAGACTTGCGAGACGCAATACGCAAACCGCCTCTCCCCGCGCGTTGGCCGATTCATTAA
TGCAGCTGGCACGACAGGTTTCCCGACTGGAAAGCGGGCAGTGAGCGCAACGCAATTAATGTGAGTTAGC
TCACTCATTAGGCACCCCAGGCTTTACACTTTATGCTTCCGGCTCGTATGTTGTGTGGAATTGTGAGCGG
ATAACAATTTCACACATACTAGAGAAAGAGGAGAAATACTAGATGGCTTCCTCCGAGGACGTTATCAAAG
AGTTCATGCGTTTCAAAGTTCGTATGGAAGGTTCCGTTAACGGTCACGAGTTCGAAATCGAAGGTGAAGG
TGAAGGTCGTCCGTACGAAGGTACCCAGACCGCTAAACTGAAAGTTACCAAAGGTGGTCCGCTGCCGTTC
GCTTGGGACATCCTGTCCCCGCAGTTCCAGTACGGTTCCAAAGCTTACGTTAAACACCCGGCTGACATCC
CGGACTACCTGAAACTGTCCTTCCCGGAAGGTTTCAAATGGGAACGTGTTATGAACTTCGAGGACGGTGG
TGTTGTTACCGTTACCCAGGACTCCTCCCTGCAAGACGGTGAGTTCATCTACAAAGTTAAACTGCGTGGT
ACCAACTTCCCGTCCGACGGTCCGGTTATGCAGAAAAAAACCATGGGTTGGGAAGCTTCCACCGAACGTA
TGTACCCGGAGGACGGTGCTCTGAAAGGTGAAATCAAAATGCGTCTGAAACTGAAAGACGGTGGTCACTA
CGACGCTGAAGTTAAAACCACCTACATGGCTAAAAAACCGGTTCAGCTGCCGGGTGCTTACAAAACCGAC
ATCAAACTGGACATCACCTCCCACAACGAGGACTACACCATCGTTGAACAGTACGAACGTGCTGAAGGTC
GTCACTCCACCGGTGCTTAATAACGCTGATAGTGCTAGTGTAGATCGCTACTAGAGCCAGGCATCAAATA
AAACGAAAGGCTCAGTCGAAAGACTGGGCCTTTCGTTTTATCTGTTGTTTGTCGGTGAACGCTCTCTACT
AGAGTCACACTGGCTCACCTTCGGGTGGGCCTTTCTGCGTTTATACGTCTCCGTTTCAGAGCTATGCTGG
AAACAGCATAGCAAGTTGAAATAAGGCTAGTCCGTTATCAACTTGAAAAAGTGGCACCGAGTCGGTGCTT
TTTTTCTAGACCCAGCTTTCTTGTACAAAGTTGGCATTACGCT
